>Addgene plasmid #238830 | HaloTag-BCL2A1 Vector | addgene full sequence | sequence record 479922 | Addgene NGS Result
CGGCAGTGAAAAAAATGCTTTATTTGTGAAATTTGTGATGCTATTGCTTTATTTGTAACCATTATAAGCT
GCAATAAACAAGTTAACAACAACAATTGCATTCATTTTATGTTTCAGGTTCAGGGGGAGGTGTGGGAGGT
TTTTTAAAGCAAGTAAAACCTCTACAAATGTGGTATGGCTGATTATGATCCGCGGCCGCAATACGTCGAC
GTTATCAGCTGACTTCGTACGAGAGCCTAGGATTATGGCGCGCCACTAGTTATTAATAGTAATCAATTAC
GGGGTCATTAGTTCATAGCCCATATATGGAGTTCCGCGTTACATAACTTACGGTAAATGGCCCGCCTGGC
TGACCGCCCAACGACCCCCGCCCATTGACGTCAATAATGACGTATGTTCCCATAGTAACGCCAATAGGGA
CTTTCCATTGACGTCAATGGGTGGAGTATTTACGGTAAACTGCCCACTTGGCAGTACATCAAGTGTATCA
TATGCCAAGTCCGCCCCCTATTGACGTCAATGACGGTAAATGGCCCGCCTGGCATTATGCCCAGTACATG
ACCTTACGGGACTTTCCTACTTGGCAGTACATCTACGTATTAGTCATCGCTATTACCATGGTGATGCGGT
TTTGGCAGTACACCAATGGGCGTGGATAGCGGTTTGACTCACGGGGATTTCCAAGTCTCCACCCCATTGA
CGTCAATGGGAGTTTGTTTTGGCACCAAAATCAACGGGACTTTCCAAAATGTCGTAATAACCCCGCCCCG
TTGACGCAAATGGGCGGTAGGCGTGTACGGTGGGAGGTCTATATAAGCAGAGCTGGTTTAGTGAACCGTC
AGATCACTAGAAGCTTTATTGCGGTAGTTTATCACAGTTAAATTGCTAACGCAGTCAGTGCTTCTGACAC
AACAGTCTCGAACTTAAGCTGCAGAAGTTGGTCGTGAGGCACTGGGCAGGTAAGTATCAAGGTTACAAGA
CAGGTTTAAGGAGACCAATAGAAACTGGGCTTGTCGAGACAGAGAAGACTCTTGCGTTTCTGATAGGCAC
CTATTGGTCTTACTGACATCCACTTTGCCTTTCTCTCCACAGGTGTCCACTCCCAGTTCAATTACAGCTC
TTAAGGCTAGAGTATTAATACGACTCACTATAGGGCTAGCAAAGCCACCATGGCAGAAATCGGTACTGGC
TTTCCATTCGACCCCCATTATGTGGAAGTCCTGGGCGAGCGCATGCACTACGTCGATGTTGGTCCGCGCG
ATGGCACCCCTGTGCTGTTCCTGCACGGTAACCCGACCTCCTCCTACGTGTGGCGCAACATCATCCCGCA
TGTTGCACCGACCCATCGCTGCATTGCTCCAGACCTGATCGGTATGGGCAAATCCGACAAACCAGACCTG
GGTTATTTCTTCGACGACCACGTCCGCTTCATGGATGCCTTCATCGAAGCCCTGGGTCTGGAAGAGGTCG
TCCTGGTCATTCACGACTGGGGCTCCGCTCTGGGTTTCCACTGGGCCAAGCGCAATCCAGAGCGCGTCAA
AGGTATTGCATTTATGGAGTTCATCCGCCCTATCCCGACCTGGGACGAATGGCCAGAATTTGCCCGCGAG
ACCTTCCAGGCCTTCCGCACCACCGACGTCGGCCGCAAGCTGATCATCGATCAGAACGTTTTTATCGAGG
GTACGCTGCCGATGGGTGTCGTCCGCCCGCTGACTGAAGTCGAGATGGACCATTACCGCGAGCCGTTCCT
GAATCCTGTTGACCGCGAGCCACTGTGGCGCTTCCCAAACGAGCTGCCAATCGCCGGTGAGCCAGCGAAC
ATCGTCGCGCTGGTCGAAGAATACATGGACTGGCTGCACCAGTCCCCTGTCCCGAAGCTGCTGTTCTGGG
GCACCCCAGGCGTTCTGATCCCACCGGCCGAAGCCGCTCGCCTGGCCAAAAGCCTGCCTAACTGCAAGGC
TGTGGACATCGGCCCGGGTCTGAATCTGCTGCAAGAAGACAACCCGGACCTGATCGGCAGCGAGATCGCG
CGCTGGCTGTCGACGCTCGAGATTTCCGGCGAGCCAACCACTGAGGATCTGTACTTTCAGAGCGATAACG
CGATCGCCATGACAGACTGTGAATTTGGATATATTTACAGGCTGGCTCAGGACTATCTGCAGTGCGTCCT
ACAGATACCACAACCTGGATCAGGTCCAAGCAAAACGTCCAGAGTGCTACAAAATGTTGCGTTCTCAGTC
CAAAAAGAAGTGGAAAAGAATCTGAAGTCATGCTTGGACAATGTTAATGTTGTGTCCGTAGACACTGCCA
GAACACTATTCAACCAAGTGATGGAAAAGGAGTTTGAAGACGGCATCATTAACTGGGGAAGAATTGTAAC
CATATTTGCATTTGAAGGTATTCTCATCAAGAAACTTCTACGACAGCAAATTGCCCCGGATGTGGATACC
TATAAGGAGATTTCATATTTTGTTGCGGAGTTCATAATGAATAACACAGGAGAATGGATAAGGCAAAACG
GAGGCTGGGAAAATGGCTTTGTAAAGAAGTTTGAACCTAAATCTGGCTGGATGACTTTTCTAGAAGTTAC
AGGAAAGATCTGTGAAATGCTATCTCTCCTGAAGCAATACTGTGTTTAAACGAATTCGGGCTCGGTACCC
GGGGATCCTCTAGAGTCGACCTGCAGGCATGCAAGCTGATTTGGCTGCTGCCACCGCTGAGCAAGGCCGC
TTCGAGCAGACATGATAAGATACATTGATGAGTTTGGACAAACCACAACTAGAATGCAGTGAAAAAAATG
CTTTATTTGTGAAATTTGTGATGCTATTGCTTTATTTGTAACCATTATAAGCTGCAATAAACAAGTTAAC
AACAACAATTGCATTCATTTTATGTTTCAGGTTCAGGGGGAGATGTGGGAGGTTTTTTTAAGCAAGTAAA
ACCTCTACAAATGTGGTAAAATCTTAATTAAGAATTCTAATATAACTTCGTATAGCATACATTATACGAA
GTTATGGATCCACTGTTGACAATTAATCATCGGCATAGTATATCGGCATAGTATAATACGACAAGGTGAG
GAACTAAACCCAGGAGGCAGATCATGATTGAACAAGATGGATTGCACGCAGGTTCTCCGGCCGCTTGGGT
GGAGAGGCTATTCGGCTATGACTGGGCACAACAGACAATCGGCTGCTCTGATGCCGCCGTGTTCCGGCTG
TCAGCGCAGGGGCGCCCGGTTCTTTTTGTCAAGACCGACCTGTCCGGTGCCCTGAATGAACTGCAGGACG
AGGCAGCGCGGCTATCGTGGCTGGCCACGACGGGCGTTCCTTGCGCAGCTGTGCTCGACGTTGTCACTGA
AGCGGGAAGGGACTGGCTGCTATTGGGCGAAGTGCCGGGGCAGGATCTCCTGTCATCTCACCTTGCTCCT
GCCGAGAAAGTATCCATCATGGCTGATGCAATGCGGCGGCTGCATACGCTTGATCCGGCTACCTGCCCAT
TCGACCACCAAGCGAAACATCGCATCGAGCGAGCACGTACTCGGATGGAAGCCGGTCTTGTCGATCAGGA
TGATCTGGACGAAGAGCATCAGGGGCTCGCGCCAGCCGAACTGTTCGCCAGGCTCAAGGCGCGCATGCCC
GACGGCGAGGATCTCGTCGTGACCCATGGCGATGCCTGCTTGCCGAATATCATGGTGGAAAATGGCCGCT
TTTCTGGATTCATCGACTGTGGCCGGCTGGGTGTGGCGGACCGCTATCAGGACATAGCGTTGGCTACCCG
TGATATTGCTGAAGAGCTTGGCGGCGAATGGGCTGACCGCTTCCTCGTGCTTTACGGTATCGCCGCTCCC
GATTCGCAGCGCATCGCCTTCTATCGCCTTCTTGACGAGTTCTTCTGATTCGAAATGACCGACCAAGCGA
CGCCCAACCGGTATCAGCTCACTCAAAGGCGGTAATACGGTTATCCACAGAATCAGGGGATAACGCAGGA
AAGAACATGTGAGCAAAAGGCCAGCAAAAGGCCAGGAACCGTAAAAAGGCCGCGTTGCTGGCGTTTTTCC
ATAGGCTCCGCCCCCCTGACGAGCATCACAAAAATCGACGCTCAAGTCAGAGGTGGCGAAACCCGACAGG
ACTATAAAGATACCAGGCGTTTCCCCCTGGAAGCTCCCTCGTGCGCTCTCCTGTTCCGACCCTGCCGCTT
ACCGGATACCTGTCCGCCTTTCTCCCTTCGGGAAGCGTGGCGCTTTCTCATAGCTCACGCTGTAGGTATC
TCAGTTCGGTGTAGGTCGTTCGCTCCAAGCTGGGCTGTGTGCACGAACCCCCCGTTCAGCCCGACCGCTG
CGCCTTATCCGGTAACTATCGTCTTGAGTCCAACCCGGTAAGACACGACTTATCGCCACTGGCAGCAGCC
ACTGGTAACAGGATTAGCAGAGCGAGGTATGTAGGCGGTGCTACAGAGTTCTTGAAGTGGTGGCCTAACT
ACGGCTACACTAGAAGGACAGTATTTGGTATCTGCGCTCTGCTGAAGCCAGTTACCTTCGGAAAAAGAGT
TGGTAGCTCTTGATCCGGCAAACAAACCACCGCTGGTAGCGGTGGTTTTTTTGTTTGCAAGCAGCAGATT
ACGCGCAGAAAAAAAGGATTTCAAGAAGATCCTTTGATCTTTTCTACGGGGTCTGACGCTCAGTGGAACG
AAAACTCACGTTAAGGGATTTTGGTCATGAGATTATCAAAAAGGATCTTCACCTAGATCCTTTTATAGTC
CGGAATCGTCACACAAAAAACCAACACACAGATGTAATGAAAATAAAGATATTTTATTGCGGCCATCGTG
ATGGCTAGAGTTTAGCCCTCCCACACATAACCAGAGGGCAGCAATTCACGAATCCCAACTGCCGTCGGCT
GTCCATCACTGTCCTTCACTATGGCTTTGATCCCAGGATGCAGATCGAGAAGCACCTGTCGGCACCGTCC
GCAGGGGCTCAAGATGCCCCTGTTCTCATTTCCGATCGCGACGATACAAGTCAGGTTGCCAGCTGCCGCA
GCAGCAGCAGTGCCCAGCACCACGAGTTCTGCACAAGGTCCCCCAGTAAAATGATATACATTGACACCAG
TGAAGATGCGGCCGTCGCTAGAGAGAGCTGCGCTGGCGACGCTGTAGTCTTCAGAGATGGGGATGCTGTT
GATTGTAGCCGTTGCTCTTTCAATGAGGGTGGATTCTTCTTGAGACAAAGGCTTGGCCATGGTGGCGCTA
GTGTCAGAAGAATCGAGCTTTTTGCAAAAGCCTAGGCCTCCAAAAAAGCCTCCTCACTACTTCTGGAATA
GCTCAGAGGCCGAGGCGGCCTCGGCCTCTGCATAAATAAAAAAAATTAGTCAGCCATGGGGCGGAGAATG
GGCGGAACTGGGCGGAGTTAGGGGCGGGATGGGCGGAGTTAGGGGCGGGACTATGGTTGCTGACTAATTG
AGATGCATGCTTTGCATACTTCTGCCTGCTGGGGAGCCTGGGGACTTTCCACACCTGGTTGCTGACTAAT
TGAGATGCATGCTTTGCATACTTCTGCCTGCTGGGGAGCCTGGGGACTTTCCACACCCTAACTGACACAC
ATTCCACAGCTGGTTCTTTCCGCCTCAGAAGGTACCTAACCAAGTTCCTCTTTCAGAGGTTATTTCAGGC
CATGGTGCTGCGCAAGACGCGTTAATTAAGACGT
Features (pLannotate 1.2.2; 19 found; start..end, strand, type, name):
      3..84      -  polyA_signal   SV40 poly(A) signal: SV40 polyadenylation signal
    107..190     -  CDS            large T antigen (fragment): large T antigen from SV40 (simian virus 40)
    255..620     +  enhancer       CMV enhancer: human cytomegalovirus immediate early enhancer
    622..821     +  promoter       CMV promoter: human cytomegalovirus (CMV) immediate early promoter
    960..1092    +  intron         chimeric intron: chimera between introns from human β-globin and immunoglobulin heavy chain genes
   1136..1154    +  promoter       T7 promoter: promoter for bacteriophage T7 RNA polymerase
   1170..2060    +  CDS            HaloTag®: modified bacterial dehalogenase that forms covalent bonds with chloroalkane derivatives
   2073..2093    +  CDS            TEV site: tobacco etch virus (TEV) protease recognition and cleavage site
   2109..2633    +  CDS            BCL2A1: B2LA1_HUMAN - Also known as BCL2L5, BFL1, GRS, HBPA1. Experimental evidence at protein level: Swiss-Prot protein existence level 1. Retards apoptosis induced by IL-3 deprivation. May function in the response of hemopoietic cells to external signals and in maintaining endothelial survival during infection (By similarity). Can inhibit apoptosis induced by serum starvation in the mammary epithelial cell line HC11 (By similarity). From Homo sapiens (Human).
   2642..2697    +  misc_feature   MCS: pUC18/19 multiple cloning site
   2746..2867    -  polyA_signal   SV40 poly(A) signal: SV40 polyadenylation signal
   2890..2958    -  CDS            large T antigen (fragment): large T antigen from SV40 (simian virus 40)
   2982..3015    +  protein_bind   loxP: Cre-mediated recombination occurs in the 8-bp core sequence (GCATACAT). Cre recombinase
   3025..3072    +  promoter       EM7 promoter: synthetic bacterial promoter&nbsp
   3104..3895    +  CDS            neo: KKA2_KLEPN - Also known as kan, nptII. Experimental evidence at protein level: Swiss-Prot protein existence level 1. Resistance to kanamycin, neomycin, paromomycin, ribostamycin, butirosin and gentamicin B. From Klebsiella pneumoniae.
   4056..4644    -  rep_origin     ori: high-copy-number ColE1/pMB1/pBR322/pUC origin of replication
   4770..4818    -  polyA_signal   poly(A) signal: synthetic polyadenylation signal
   4842..5240    -  CDS            BSD: blasticidin S deaminase; Aspergillus terreus BSD; confers resistance to blasticidin
   5271..5628    -  promoter       SV40 promoter: SV40 enhancer and early promoter
