[The description below was written by a language model from this plasmid's Addgene catalogue record and pLannotate feature annotations shown in this document.]
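Description:
HaloTag-BCL2A1 Vector is a mammalian expression plasmid of about 5.7 kb built on the pFN222K HaloTag CMV-Blast BiBRET backbone. It expresses human BCL2A1 (also known as BFL1), an anti-apoptotic BCL-2 family member, as a fusion with HaloTag at its N terminus. In bacteria it is maintained at high copy through a ColE1/pUC-type origin and selected with kanamycin. Kanamycin resistance comes from the neo/nptII coding sequence, which sits behind the synthetic bacterial EM7 promoter. A single loxP site is annotated just upstream of this cassette, but the record does not explain its role.

The main expression unit consists of the CMV immediate-early enhancer and promoter followed by a chimeric β-globin/immunoglobulin intron, an element commonly included to improve transcript processing and expression. A T7 promoter lies immediately upstream of the open reading frame and could in principle support T7 polymerase-driven transcription. The reading frame encodes HaloTag, a modified bacterial dehalogenase that bonds covalently to chloroalkane ligands, then a TEV protease cleavage site, then unmutated BCL2A1. A short multiple cloning site remnant and an SV40 polyadenylation signal follow the coding sequence. A separate cassette in the opposite orientation uses the SV40 enhancer/early promoter to drive blasticidin S deaminase, terminated by a synthetic poly(A) signal, which permits blasticidin selection of transfected mammalian cells.

The stated purpose is CMV-driven expression of the HaloTag-BCL2A1 fusion in mammalian cells. The HaloTag allows covalent labelling with fluorescent or affinity chloroalkane ligands, and the backbone name suggests use as the acceptor partner in BRET-type proximity assays. The record does not describe a specific assay.
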