Addgene plasmid #238830: HaloTag-BCL2A1 Vector
Purpose: Express HaloTag-BCL2A1 Fusion Protein in Mammalian Cells under a CMV promoter
Depositing lab: Promega Corporation.
Backbone
  Vector backbone: pFN222K HaloTag(R) CMV-Blast BiBRET Vector
  Vector type: Mammalian Expression
  Selectable markers: Blasticidin
Growth in bacteria
  Bacterial resistance: Kanamycin, 50 μg/mL
  Growth temperature: 37°C
  Growth strain: DH5alpha
  Copy number: High Copy
Gene/Insert
  Gene/Insert name: BCL2A1
  Species: H. sapiens (human)
  Mutation: None
  Entrez Gene: BCL2A1 (a.k.a. ACC-1, ACC-2, ACC1, ACC2, BCL2L5, BFL1, GRS, HBPA1)
  Promoter: CMV
  Tag / fusion protein: HaloTag (R) (N terminal on backbone)
  Cloning method: Other
Terms and licenses: Academic/Nonprofit Terms; Industry Terms
How to cite: HaloTag-BCL2A1 Vector was a gift from Promega Corporation (Addgene plasmid # 238830 ; http://n2t.net/addgene:238830 ; RRID:Addgene_238830)
